Addgene plasmid #175576: pTns(Ptr)
Purpose: Expression of CRISPR-associated transposases
Depositing lab: Sheng Yang. Depositing organization: CAS Center for Excellence in Molecular Plant Sciences ("CEMPS"). Publication: Orthogonal CRISPR-associated transposases for parallel and multiplexed chromosomal integration. Yang S, Zhang Y, Xu J, Zhang J, Zhang J, Yang J, Jiang Y, Yang S. Nucleic Acids Res. 2021 Sep 3. pii: 6363765. doi: 10.1093/nar/gkab752. PubMed 34478496.
Backbone
  Vector backbone: pCOLADuet-1
  Vector type: Bacterial Expression
Growth in bacteria
  Bacterial resistance: Kanamycin, 50 μg/mL
  Growth temperature: 37°C
  Growth strain: DH5alpha
  Copy number: High Copy
Gene/Insert
  Gene/Insert name: PtrTnsABC
  Species: Pseudoalteromonas translucida
  Mutation: NO
  Cloning method: Gibson Cloning
Terms and licenses: Academic/Nonprofit Terms; Industry Terms: Not Available to Industry
How to cite: pTns(Ptr) was a gift from Sheng Yang (Addgene plasmid # 175576 ; http://n2t.net/addgene:175576 ; RRID:Addgene_175576)
