[The description below was written by a language model from this plasmid's Addgene catalogue record and pLannotate feature annotations shown in this document.]
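Description:
pTns(Ptr) is a bacterial expression plasmid built on the pCOLADuet-1 backbone that supplies the transposase components of a CRISPR-associated transposon system from Pseudoalteromonas translucida. It replicates from the ColA origin, which is compatible with other common origin classes and so allows the plasmid to be maintained in E. coli alongside additional plasmids. Selection is by kanamycin through an aph(3')-Ia aminoglycoside phosphotransferase gene driven by a bla-type promoter. The catalogue lists it as high copy.

The insert, PtrTnsABC, was introduced by Gibson assembly without mutations and encodes the TnsA, TnsB and TnsC proteins. The automated annotation does not label these coding sequences, but both sequence records (a depositor sequence of 6,320 nt and a sequencing-derived record of 6,342 nt, with the same feature set and order) show an unannotated stretch of roughly 3.5 kb between the tetR/tetA promoter region and a T7 terminator, which is where the operon presumably lies. A Tn10 TetR repressor gene is encoded divergently from this promoter region. This arrangement suggests that the transposase genes are expressed from the tetA promoter under TetR control, repressed in the absence of inducer and relieved by tetracycline-class compounds, although the record does not explicitly state the promoter used. A short tetracycline-efflux fragment and a CAP binding site near tetR appear to be cloning remnants rather than functional elements.

The stated purpose is expression of CRISPR-associated transposases. The associated work concerns orthogonal systems for parallel and multiplexed chromosomal integration, so this plasmid would be expected to work with separate constructs supplying the guide RNA machinery and the donor transposon, which are not present here.
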