Features (pLannotate 1.2.2; 9 found; start..end, strand, type, name):
    134..198     -  CDS            TcR (fragment): tetracycline efflux protein; tet; confers resistance to tetracycline
    213..234     -  protein_bind   CAP binding site: CAP binding activates transcription in the presence of cAMP. E. coli catabolite activator protein
    316..939     -  CDS            TetR: tetracycline repressor TetR; tetR from transposon Tn10; TetR binds to the tetracycline operator tetO to inhibit transcription. This inhibition can be relieved by adding tetracycline or doxycycline.
    958..1013    +  promoter       tetR/tetA promoters: tetR; overlapping promoters for bacterial tetR and tetA
   4532..4579    +  terminator     T7 terminator: transcription terminator for bacteriophage T7 RNA polymerase
   4743..4800    +  promoter       AmpR promoter (fragment): bla
   4809..5624    -  CDS            KanR: aminoglycoside phosphotransferase; aph(3')-Ia; confers resistance to kanamycin in bacteria or G418 (Geneticin®) in eukaryotes
   5625..5716    -  promoter       AmpR promoter: bla
   5734..49      -  rep_origin     ColA ori (across the origin): Plasmids containing the ColA origin of replication can be propagated in E. coli cells that contain additional plasmids with compatible origins.
>Addgene plasmid #175576 | pTns(Ptr) | depositor full sequence | sequence record 340546 | pTns(Ptr) sequence 6320 bps
ACGATCGTAAAAGGATCTCAAGAAGATCCTTTACGGATTCCCGACACCATCACTCTAGATTTCAGTGCAA
TTTATCTCTTCAAATGTAGCACCTGAAGTCAGCCCCATACGATATAAGTTGTAATTCTCATGTTAGTCAT
GCCCCGCGCCCACCGGAAGGAGCTGACTGGGTTGAAGGCTCTCAAGGGCATCGGTCGAGATCCCGGTGCC
TAATGAGTGAGCTAACTTACATTAATTGCGTTGCGCTGATGAATCCCCTAATGATTTTTATCAAAATCAT
TAAGGTTACCATCACGGAAAAAGGTTATGCTGCTTTTAAGACCCACTTTCACATTTAAGTTGTTTTTCTA
ATCCGCATATGATCAATTCAAGGCCGAATAAGAAGGCTGGCTCTGCACCTTGGTGATCAAATAATTCGAT
AGCTTGTCGTAATAATGGCGGCATACTATCAGTAGTAGGTGTTTCCCTTTCTTCTTTAGCGACTTGATGC
TCTTGATCTTCCAATACGCAACCTAAAGTAAAATGCCCCACAGCGCTGAGTGCATATAATGCATTCTCTA
GTGAAAAACCTTGTTGGCATAAAAAGGCTAATTGATTTTCGAGAGTTTCATACTGTTTTTCTGTAGGCCG
TGTACCTAAATGTACTTTTGCTCCATCGCGATGACTTAGTAAAGCACATCTAAAACTTTTAGCGTTATTA
CGTAAAAAATCTTGCCAGCTTTCCCCTTCTAAAGGGCAAAAGTGAGTATGGTGCCTATCTAACATCTCAA
TGGCTAAGGCGTCGAGCAAAGCCCGCTTATTTTTTACATGCCAATACAATGTAGGCTGCTCTACACCTAG
CTTCTGGGCGAGTTTACGGGTTGTTAAACCTTCGATTCCGACCTCATTAAGCAGCTCTAATGCGCTGTTA
ATCACTTTACTTTTATCTAATCTAGACATCATTAATTCCTAATTTTTGTTGACACTCTATCATTGATAGA
GTTATTTTACCACTCCCTATCAGTGATAGAGAAAAGTGAACTCTAGAAATAATTTTGTTTAACTTTAAAA
GGAGATATACCATGTACCGTCGTAAGCTGAAATATAGCCGTGTTAAGAACCTGCACAAATTTGCGAGCCA
GAAGAACAAAAGCACCTGCCTGGTGGAGAGCAGCCTGGAATTCGACGCGTGCTTCCACTTTGAGTTCAGC
CCGCCGATCGCGGCGTTTGAAGCGCAACCGCTGGGTTACGAGTATGAATTCGATAACCGTATTTGCCGTT
ACACCCCGGACTTTCTGCTGACCCACACCGATGGCACCCAGAAGTTCATCGAGGTTAAGCCGCAAAGCAA
AATTGCGGACGAGGATTTTCGTGCGCGTTTCATCGAAAAGCAGGCGATTGCGAAACAAGACGGTCGTGAT
CTGATCCTGGTGACCGACAAGCAGATTCGTGTTTACCCGACCCTGAACAACCTGAAACTGCTGCACCGTT
ATAGCGGCTTTCAGAGCCTGACCGAGCTGCAAGCGAGCGTGCTGGAACTGGTTAAGCAGTACGGTAGCAT
CAAAGTGGGCCAACTGATTCGTTATCTGAAAGTTACCGCGGGTGAACTGCTGGCGACCGTGCTGCGTCTG
CTGAGCCTGGGCCAACTGTTCGCGGATCTGACCACCAACGAGATCAGCATTGAAACCGCGATCTGGAGCA
ACAATGTTTAATAACGACCTGTTCGACGATGAGTTTAACCAGCCGCTGCCGAAGGCGGAAACCAAACTGC
CGCAGAACTATACCAAGGATCTGCAAGCGCTGCCGGAGAAGATCAAAACCACCACCTTCGCGAAGCTGAA
ATACATTCAATGGCTGGAGGCGAACATCCAGGGTGGCTGGACCCAAAAGAACCTGGAACCGCTGCTGAAA
CTGATGCCGGACGTTGAGGGTGAAAAGAAACCGAGCTGGCGTACCGCGGCGCGTTGGTATAGCGCGTACA
CCAACGCGGATAAGAACATTATGGCGCTGATCCCGAGCCACCAGAAGAAAGGCAACCGTGAACGTGACAC
CACCACCGATAAGTTCTTTGAGAAAGCGCTGGAACGTTACCTGGTGAAGGAGAAACCGAGCGTTGCGAGC
GCGTATAAGTTCTACAAAGACCTGGTGATCATTGAAAACGACAGCGTGGTTGATAGCGTTCTGAAACCGC
TGACCTATAAGGCGTTTAAAAACCGTATTGACAACCTGCCGCAGTATGAGGTTATGATCGCGCGTTACGG
CAAGCGTCTGGCGGATATTGCGTACAACAAGGTGGAAGGCCACAAACGTCCGATTCGTGTGCTGGAGAAA
GTTGAAATCGACCACACCCCGCTGGATCTGATTCTGCTGGACGATGAGCTGCACATCCCGCTGGGTCGTC
CGACCCTGACCATGCTGGTTGACGTTTATAGCCACTGCATCGTGGGCTACTATTTCAGCTTTAGCGAGCC
GAGCTACGATGCGGTTCGTCGTGCGATGCTGAACGCGATGAAGCCGAAAAGCGAAGTGGCGAAACTGTAC
CCGGACACCATTAACGAGTGGAAGTGCGCGGGTAAAATCGAAACCCTGGTGGTTGATAACGGCGCGGAGT
TCTGGAGCAACAGCCTGGAACTGGCGTGCGAGGAAATCGGTATTAACACCCAGTATAACCCGGTGGCGAA
GCCGTGGCTGAAACCGTTCGTTGAGCGTATGTTTGGCACCATCAACACCGAACTGCTGGACCCGGTTCCG
GGCAAGACCTTCAGCAACATCCTGCAAAAACACGAATACAACCCGAAGAAAGACGCGATTATGCGTTTCA
CCACCTTTATGCAGCTGTTTCACAAGTGGGTGGTTGATGTGTATCACCAAGACGCGGATAGCCGTTTCAA
ATACATTCCGAGCCAGCTGTGGGACCAAGGCTTTAACACCCTGCCGCCGACCATGCTGAGCGATGCGGAT
CTGCAGCAACTGGATGTGGTTCTGAGCATCAGCAACCACCGTGTGCTGCGTAAGGGTGGCATTCGTCTGG
AGAACCTGAGCTATGACAGCACCGAACTGGCGAACTACCGTAAGCAGTTCAGCCACAAAGTGAGCCAAGA
GGTTCTGATCAAACTGAACCCGGACGATATTAGCTACATCTATGTGTACCTGGACAAGCTGGAACACTAT
ATTAAAGTTCCGTGCATCGATCCGAACGGTTACACCCAGAACCTGAGCCTGAACCAACACAAGATCAACA
TTCGTATCCACCGTGACTTTATTAGCGGTAGCATCGATAACGTTGGCCTGGCGAAGGCGCGTATGTTCAT
TCACAACAAAATCCAGAACGAGTTTGAGGAACTGAAGAACGCGCCGAAACACAGCAAGGTGAAAGGTGGC
AAGGCGCTGGCGAAACACCAGAACATTAGCAGCGACAGCCAAAAGAGCATCACCCACAGCAAACCGGTGG
AGGCGAAGAAAGTTACCCCGAAAGAACAACCGACCGATAGCTGGGACGATTTCATCAGCGACCTGGATGG
TTTTTAATTATGCTGACCGACAAGCAGAAAGAAAAGCTGAACGAGTTCCGTGATGTTTTTATTGAATACC
CGATCATTACCACCATCTTCAACGACTTTGATCGTCTGCGTCTGGGTAAAGGCCTGACCGGCGAGAAGCC
GTGCATGCTGCTGAACGGTGACACCGGCACCGGTAAAACCGCGCTGATTAAACAGTATAAGGAACGTCAC
CTGCCGCAATTCATCAACGGTGTTATGAACCACCCGGTGCTGGTTAGCCGTATTCCGAGCAACCCGACCC
TGGAAAGCACCCTGGCGGAGCTGCTGAAAGACCTGGGTCAAGTGGGCAGCACCGAGCGTAAGCTGCGTAT
TAACGGCACCCGTCTGACCACCAGCCTGATCAAATGCCTGAAGACCTGCGGCACCGAACTGATCATTATC
GATGAGTTTCAGGAACTGATTGAGCACAACCAAGGCAAGAAACGTCGTGAAATTGCGAACCGTCTGAAAT
ACATCAACGACGAGGCGGGTGTTAGCATTGTGCTGGTTGGCATGCCGTGGGCGGAAAAGATCGCGGATGA
GCCGCAGTGGAGCAGCCGTCTGCTGATCCGTCGTCAACTGCCGTATTTCAAACTGAGCGAGAACCCGAAG
CACTTTGTGCAGCTGATTATCGGTCTGGCGAACCGTATGCCGTTCGCGGAAAAACCGAACCTGAGCGAGC
AAGCGACCGTTTTCACCCTGTTTAGCCTGAGCAAAGGCTGCTTCCGTACCCTGAAGTACTTTCTGGACGA
TGCGGTGCTGTATGCGCTGATGGACAACGCGAAGACCCTGACCACCAAACACCTGGTGAAGGCGTTCGAA
GTTCTGTTTCCGGATGTGCCGAACCTGTTTACCCTGCCGGTTGCGGAGATCACCGCGAGCGAGGTGGAAC
GTTACAGCCTGTATAAGCCGGAAAGCAGCCAGGACGAGGACCCGTTCATTGCGACCAAATTTACCGATCG
TATGCCGATCAGCCAACTGCTGCGTAAGTAACTCGAGCCGCTGAGCAATAACTAGCATAACCCCTTGGGG
CCTCTAAACGGGTCTTGAGGGGTTTTTTGCTGAAACCTCAGGCATTTGAGAAGCACACGGTCACACTGCT
TCCGGTAGTCAATAAACCGGTAAACCAGCAATAGACATAAGCGGCTATTTAACGACCCTGCCCTGAACCG
ACGACAAGCTGACGACCGGGTCTCCGCAAGTGGCACTTTTCGGGGAAATGTGCGCGGAACCCCTATTTGT
TTATTTTTCTAAATACATTCAAATATGTATCCGCTCATGAATTAATTCTTAGAAAAACTCATCGAGCATC
AAATGAAACTGCAATTTATTCATATCAGGATTATCAATACCATATTTTTGAAAAAGCCGTTTCTGTAATG
AAGGAGAAAACTCACCGAGGCAGTTCCATAGGATGGCAAGATCCTGGTATCGGTCTGCGATTCCGACTCG
TCCAACATCAATACAACCTATTAATTTCCCCTCGTCAAAAATAAGGTTATCAAGTGAGAAATCACCATGA
GTGACGACTGAATCCGGTGAGAATGGCAAAAGTTTATGCATTTCTTTCCAGACTTGTTCAACAGGCCAGC
CATTACGCTCGTCATCAAAATCACTCGCATCAACCAAACCGTTATTCATTCGTGATTGCGCCTGAGCGAG
ACGAAATACGCGGTCGCTGTTAAAAGGACAATTACAAACAGGAATCGAATGCAACCGGCGCAGGAACACT
GCCAGCGCATCAACAATATTTTCACCTGAATCAGGATATTCTTCTAATACCTGGAATGCTGTTTTCCCGG
GGATCGCAGTGGTGAGTAACCATGCATCATCAGGAGTACGGATAAAATGCTTGATGGTCGGAAGAGGCAT
AAATTCCGTCAGCCAGTTTAGTCTGACCATCTCATCTGTAACATCATTGGCAACGCTACCTTTGCCATGT
TTCAGAAACAACTCTGGCGCATCGGGCTTCCCATACAATCGATAGATTGTCGCACCTGATTGCCCGACAT
TATCGCGAGCCCATTTATACCCATATAAATCAGCATCCATGTTGGAATTTAATCGCGGCCTAGAGCAAGA
CGTTTCCCGTTGAATATGGCTCATACTCTTCCTTTTTCAATATTATTGAAGCATTTATCAGGGTTATTGT
CTCATGAGCGGATACATATTTGAATGTATTTAGAAAAATAAACAAATAGGCATGCTAGCGCAGAAACGTC
CTAGAAGATGCCAGGAGGATACTTAGCAGAGAGACAATAAGGCCGGAGCGAAGCCGTTTTTCCATAGGCT
CCGCCCCCCTGACGAACATCACGAAATCTGACGCTCAAATCAGTGGTGGCGAAACCCGACAGGACTATAA
AGATACCAGGCGTTTCCCCCTGATGGCTCCCTCTTGCGCTCTCCTGTTCCCGTCCTGCGGCGTCCGTGTT
GTGGTGGAGGCTTTACCCAAATCACCACGTCCCGTTCCGTGTAGACAGTTCGCTCCAAGCTGGGCTGTGT
GCAAGAACCCCCCGTTCAGCCCGACTGCTGCGCCTTATCCGGTAACTATCATCTTGAGTCCAACCCGGAA
AGACACGACAAAACGCCACTGGCAGCAGCCATTGGTAACTGAGAATTAGTGGATTTAGATATCGAGAGTC
TTGAAGTGGTGGCCTAACAGAGGCTACACTGAAAGGACAGTATTTGGTATCTGCGCTCCACTAAAGCCAG
TTACCAGGTTAAGCAGTTCCCCAACTGACTTAACCTTCGATCAAACCGCCTCCCCAGGCGGTTTTTTCGT
TTACAGAGCAGGAGATTACG
