Features (pLannotate 1.2.2; 9 found; start..end, strand, type, name):
   3322..3369    +  terminator     T7 terminator: transcription terminator for bacteriophage T7 RNA polymerase
   3533..3590    +  promoter       AmpR promoter (fragment): bla
   3599..4414    -  CDS            KanR: aminoglycoside phosphotransferase; aph(3')-Ia; confers resistance to kanamycin in bacteria or G418 (Geneticin®) in eukaryotes
   4415..4506    -  promoter       AmpR promoter: bla
   4524..5159    -  rep_origin     ColA ori: Plasmids containing the ColA origin of replication can be propagated in E. coli cells that contain additional plasmids with compatible origins.
   5244..5308    -  CDS            TcR (fragment): tetracycline efflux protein; tet; confers resistance to tetracycline
   5323..5344    -  protein_bind   CAP binding site: CAP binding activates transcription in the presence of cAMP. E. coli catabolite activator protein
   5419..6042    -  CDS            TetR: tetracycline repressor TetR; tetR from transposon Tn10; TetR binds to the tetracycline operator tetO to inhibit transcription. This inhibition can be relieved by adding tetracycline or doxycycline.
   6061..6116    +  promoter       tetR/tetA promoters: tetR; overlapping promoters for bacterial tetR and tetA
>Addgene plasmid #175576 | pTns(Ptr) | addgene full sequence | sequence record 347011 | Addgene NGS Result
AGCGCAACCGCTGGGTTACGAGTATGAATTCGATAACCGTATTTGCCGTTACACCCCGGACTTTCTGCTG
ACCCACACCGATGGCACCCAGAAGTTCATCGAGGTTAAGCCGCAAAGCAAAATTGCGGACGAGGATTTTC
GTGCGCGTTTCATCGAAAAGCAGGCGATTGCGAAACAAGACGGTCGTGATCTGATCCTGGTGACCGACAA
GCAGATTCGTGTTTACCCGACCCTGAACAACCTGAAACTGCTGCACCGTTATAGCGGCTTTCAGAGCCTG
ACCGAGCTGCAAGCGAGCGTGCTGGAACTGGTTAAGCAGTACGGTAGCATCAAAGTGGGCCAACTGATTC
GTTATCTGAAAGTTACCGCGGGTGAACTGCTGGCGACCGTGCTGCGTCTGCTGAGCCTGGGCCAACTGTT
CGCGGATCTGACCACCAACGAGATCAGCATTGAAACCGCGATCTGGAGCAACAATGTTTAATAACGACCT
GTTCGACGATGAGTTTAACCAGCCGCTGCCGAAGGCGGAAACCAAACTGCCGCAGAACTATACCAAGGAT
CTGCAAGCGCTGCCGGAGAAGATCAAAACCACCACCTTCGCGAAGCTGAAATACATTCAATGGCTGGAGG
CGAACATCCAGGGTGGCTGGACCCAAAAGAACCTGGAACCGCTGCTGAAACTGATGCCGGACGTTGAGGG
TGAAAAGAAACCGAGCTGGCGTACCGCGGCGCGTTGGTATAGCGCGTACACCAACGCGGATAAGAACATT
ATGGCGCTGATCCCGAGCCACCAGAAGAAAGGCAACCGTGAACGTGACACCACCACCGATAAGTTCTTTG
AGAAAGCGCTGGAACGTTACCTGGTGAAGGAGAAACCGAGCGTTGCGAGCGCGTATAAGTTCTACAAAGA
CCTGGTGATCATTGAAAACGACAGCGTGGTTGATAGCGTTCTGAAACCGCTGACCTATAAGGCGTTTAAA
AACCGTATTGACAACCTGCCGCAGTATGAGGTTATGATCGCGCGTTACGGCAAGCGTCTGGCGGATATTG
CGTACAACAAGGTGGAAGGCCACAAACGTCCGATTCGTGTGCTGGAGAAAGTTGAAATCGACCACACCCC
GCTGGATCTGATTCTGCTGGACGATGAGCTGCACATCCCGCTGGGTCGTCCGACCCTGACCATGCTGGTT
GACGTTTATAGCCACTGCATCGTGGGCTACTATTTCAGCTTTAGCGAGCCGAGCTACGATGCGGTTCGTC
GTGCGATGCTGAACGCGATGAAGCCGAAAAGCGAAGTGGCGAAACTGTACCCGGACACCATTAACGAGTG
GAAGTGCGCGGGTAAAATCGAAACCCTGGTGGTTGATAACGGCGCGGAGTTCTGGAGCAACAGCCTGGAA
CTGGCGTGCGAGGAAATCGGTATTAACACCCAGTATAACCCGGTGGCGAAGCCGTGGCTGAAACCGTTCG
TTGAGCGTATGTTTGGCACCATCAACACCGAACTGCTGGACCCGGTTCCGGGCAAGACCTTCAGCAACAT
CCTGCAAAAACACGAATACAACCCGAAGAAAGACGCGATTATGCGTTTCACCACCTTTATGCAGCTGTTT
CACAAGTGGGTGGTTGATGTGTATCACCAAGACGCGGATAGCCGTTTCAAATACATTCCGAGCCAGCTGT
GGGACCAAGGCTTTAACACCCTGCCGCCGACCATGCTGAGCGATGCGGATCTGCAGCAACTGGATGTGGT
TCTGAGCATCAGCAACCACCGTGTGCTGCGTAAGGGTGGCATTCGTCTGGAGAACCTGAGCTATGACAGC
ACCGAACTGGCGAACTACCGTAAGCAGTTCAGCCACAAAGTGAGCCAAGAGGTTCTGATCAAACTGAACC
CGGACGATATTAGCTACATCTATGTGTACCTGGACAAGCTGGAACACTATATTAAAGTTCCGTGCATCGA
TCCGAACGGTTACACCCAGAACCTGAGCCTGAACCAACACAAGATCAACATTCGTATCCACCGTGACTTT
ATTAGCGGTAGCATCGATAACGTTGGCCTGGCGAAGGCGCGTATGTTCATTCACAACAAAATCCAGAACG
AGTTTGAGGAACTGAAGAACGCGCCGAAACACAGCAAGGTGAAAGGTGGCAAGGCGCTGGCGAAACACCA
GAACATTAGCAGCGACAGCCAAAAGAGCATCACCCACAGCAAACCGGTGGAGGCGAAGAAAGTTACCCCG
AAAGAACAACCGACCGATAGCTGGGACGATTTCATCAGCGACCTGGATGGTTTTTAATTATGCTGACCGA
CAAGCAGAAAGAAAAGCTGAACGAGTTCCGTGATGTTTTTATTGAATACCCGATCATTACCACCATCTTC
AACGACTTTGATCGTCTGCGTCTGGGTAAAGGCCTGACCGGCGAGAAGCCGTGCATGCTGCTGAACGGTG
ACACCGGCACCGGTAAAACCGCGCTGATTAAACAGTATAAGGAACGTCACCTGCCGCAATTCATCAACGG
TGTTATGAACCACCCGGTGCTGGTTAGCCGTATTCCGAGCAACCCGACCCTGGAAAGCACCCTGGCGGAG
CTGCTGAAAGACCTGGGTCAAGTGGGCAGCACCGAGCGTAAGCTGCGTATTAACGGCACCCGTCTGACCA
CCAGCCTGATCAAATGCCTGAAGACCTGCGGCACCGAACTGATCATTATCGATGAGTTTCAGGAACTGAT
TGAGCACAACCAAGGCAAGAAACGTCGTGAAATTGCGAACCGTCTGAAATACATCAACGACGAGGCGGGT
GTTAGCATTGTGCTGGTTGGCATGCCGTGGGCGGAAAAGATCGCGGATGAGCCGCAGTGGAGCAGCCGTC
TGCTGATCCGTCGTCAACTGCCGTATTTCAAACTGAGCGAGAACCCGAAGCACTTTGTGCAGCTGATTAT
CGGTCTGGCGAACCGTATGCCGTTCGCGGAAAAACCGAACCTGAGCGAGCAAGCGACCGTTTTCACCCTG
TTTAGCCTGAGCAAAGGCTGCTTCCGTACCCTGAAGTACTTTCTGGACGATGCGGTGCTGTATGCGCTGA
TGGACAACGCGAAGACCCTGACCACCAAACACCTGGTGAAGGCGTTCGAAGTTCTGTTTCCGGATGTGCC
GAACCTGTTTACCCTGCCGGTTGCGGAGATCACCGCGAGCGAGGTGGAACGTTACAGCCTGTATAAGCCG
GAAAGCAGCCAGGACGAGGACCCGTTCATTGCGACCAAATTTACCGATCGTATGCCGATCAGCCAACTGC
TGCGTAAGTAACTCGAGCCGCTGAGCAATAACTAGCATAACCCCTTGGGGCCTCTAAACGGGTCTTGAGG
GGTTTTTTGCTGAAACCTCAGGCATTTGAGAAGCACACGGTCACACTGCTTCCGGTAGTCAATAAACCGG
TAAACCAGCAATAGACATAAGCGGCTATTTAACGACCCTGCCCTGAACCGACGACAAGCTGACGACCGGG
TCTCCGCAAGTGGCACTTTTCGGGGAAATGTGCGCGGAACCCCTATTTGTTTATTTTTCTAAATACATTC
AAATATGTATCCGCTCATGAATTAATTCTTAGAAAAACTCATCGAGCATCAAATGAAACTGCAATTTATT
CATATCAGGATTATCAATACCATATTTTTGAAAAAGCCGTTTCTGTAATGAAGGAGAAAACTCACCGAGG
CAGTTCCATAGGATGGCAAGATCCTGGTATCGGTCTGCGATTCCGACTCGTCCAACATCAATACAACCTA
TTAATTTCCCCTCGTCAAAAATAAGGTTATCAAGTGAGAAATCACCATGAGTGACGACTGAATCCGGTGA
GAATGGCAAAAGTTTATGCATTTCTTTCCAGACTTGTTCAACAGGCCAGCCATTACGCTCGTCATCAAAA
TCACTCGCATCAACCAAACCGTTATTCATTCGTGATTGCGCCTGAGCGAGACGAAATACGCGGTCGCTGT
TAAAAGGACAATTACAAACAGGAATCGAATGCAACCGGCGCAGGAACACTGCCAGCGCATCAACAATATT
TTCACCTGAATCAGGATATTCTTCTAATACCTGGAATGCTGTTTTCCCGGGGATCGCAGTGGTGAGTAAC
CATGCATCATCAGGAGTACGGATAAAATGCTTGATGGTCGGAAGAGGCATAAATTCCGTCAGCCAGTTTA
GTCTGACCATCTCATCTGTAACATCATTGGCAACGCTACCTTTGCCATGTTTCAGAAACAACTCTGGCGC
ATCGGGCTTCCCATACAATCGATAGATTGTCGCACCTGATTGCCCGACATTATCGCGAGCCCATTTATAC
CCATATAAATCAGCATCCATGTTGGAATTTAATCGCGGCCTAGAGCAAGACGTTTCCCGTTGAATATGGC
TCATACTCTTCCTTTTTCAATATTATTGAAGCATTTATCAGGGTTATTGTCTCATGAGCGGATACATATT
TGAATGTATTTAGAAAAATAAACAAATAGGCATGCTAGCGCAGAAACGTCCTAGAAGATGCCAGGAGGAT
ACTTAGCAGAGAGACAATAAGGCCGGAGCGAAGCCGTTTTTCCATAGGCTCCGCCCCCCTGACGAACATC
ACGAAATCTGACGCTCAAATCAGTGGTGGCGAAACCCGACAGGACTATAAAGATACCAGGCGTTTCCCCC
TGATGGCTCCCTCTTGCGCTCTCCTGTTCCCGTCCTGCGGCGTCCGTGTTGTGGTGGAGGCTTTACCCAA
ATCACCACGTCCCGTTCCGTGTAGACAGTTCGCTCCAAGCTGGGCTGTGTGCAAGAACCCCCCGTTCAGC
CCGACTGCTGCGCCTTATCCGGTAACTATCATCTTGAGTCCAACCCGGAAAGACACGACAAAACGCCACT
GGCAGCAGCCATTGGTAACTGAGAATTAGTGGATTTAGATATCGAGAGTCTTGAAGTGGTGGCCTAACAG
AGGCTACACTGAAAGGACAGTATTTGGTATCTGCGCTCCACTAAAGCCAGTTACCAGGTTAAGCAGTTCC
CCAACTGACTTAACCTTCGATCAAACCGCCTCCCCAGGCGGTTTTTTCGTTTACAGAGCAGGAGATTACG
ACGATCGTAAAAGGATCTCAAGAAGATCCTTTACGGATTCCCGACACCATCACTCTAGATTTCAGTGCAA
TTTATCTCTTCAAATGTAGCACCTGAAGTCAGCCCCATACGATATAAGTTGTAATTCTCATGTTAGTCAT
GCCCCGCGCCCACCGGAAGGAGCTGACTGGGTTGAAGGCTCTCAAGGGCATCGGTCGAGATCCCGGTGCC
TAATGAGTGAGCTAACTTACATTAATTGCGTTGCGCCTGCCTAATGATTTTTATCAAAATCATTAAGGTT
ACCATCACGGAAAAAGGTTATGCTGCTTTTAAGACCCACTTTCACATTTAAGTTGTTTTTCTAATCCGCA
TATGATCAATTCAAGGCCGAATAAGAAGGCTGGCTCTGCACCTTGGTGATCAAATAATTCGATAGCTTGT
CGTAATAATGGCGGCATACTATCAGTAGTAGGTGTTTCCCTTTCTTCTTTAGCGACTTGATGCTCTTGAT
CTTCCAATACGCAACCTAAAGTAAAATGCCCCACAGCGCTGAGTGCATATAATGCATTCTCTAGTGAAAA
ACCTTGTTGGCATAAAAAGGCTAATTGATTTTCGAGAGTTTCATACTGTTTTTCTGTAGGCCGTGTACCT
AAATGTACTTTTGCTCCATCGCGATGACTTAGTAAAGCACATCTAAAACTTTTAGCGTTATTACGTAAAA
AATCTTGCCAGCTTTCCCCTTCTAAAGGGCAAAAGTGAGTATGGTGCCTATCTAACATCTCAATGGCTAA
GGCGTCGAGCAAAGCCCGCTTATTTTTTACATGCCAATACAATGTAGGCTGCTCTACACCTAGCTTCTGG
GCGAGTTTACGGGTTGTTAAACCTTCGATTCCGACCTCATTAAGCAGCTCTAATGCGCTGTTAATCACTT
TACTTTTATCTAATCTAGACATCATTAATTCCTAATTTTTGTTGACACTCTATCATTGATAGAGTTATTT
TACCACTCCCTATCAGTGATAGAGAAAAGTGAACTCTAGAAATAATTTTGTTTAACTTTAACCTGTAGAA
ATAATTTTGTTTAACTTTAAAAGGAGATATACCATGTACCGTCGTAAGCTGAAATATAGCCGTGTTAAGA
ACCTGCACAAATTTGCGAGCCAGAAGAACAAAAGCACCTGCCTGGTGGAGAGCAGCCTGGAATTCGACGC
GTGCTTCCACTTTGAGTTCAGCCCGCCGATCGCGGCGTTTGA
